Addgene plasmid #231716: pLIB-FLAG(N)-CDK12
Purpose: Protein expression in insect cells
Depositing lab: Jesper Svejstrup. Depositing organization: University of Copenhagen. Publication: PAF1C-mediated activation of CDK12/13 kinase activity is critical for CTD phosphorylation and transcript elongation. Lopez Martinez D, Todorovski I, Noe Gonzalez M, Rusimbi C, Blears D, Khallou N, Han Z, Dirac-Svejstrup AB, Svejstrup JQ. Mol Cell. 2025 May 15;85(10):1952-1967.e8. doi: 10.1016/j.molcel.2025.04.012. Epub 2025 May 1. PubMed 40315851.
Backbone
  Vector backbone: pLIB
  Vector type: Insect Expression
Growth in bacteria
  Bacterial resistance: Ampicillin, 100 μg/mL
  Growth temperature: 37°C
  Growth strain: DH5alpha
  Copy number: High Copy
Gene/Insert
  Gene/Insert name: CDK12
  Species: H. sapiens (human)
  Entrez Gene: CDK12 (a.k.a. CRK7, CRKR, CRKRS)
  Tag / fusion protein: Flag-3C (N terminal on insert)
  Cloning method: Gibson Cloning
Terms and licenses: Academic/Nonprofit Terms; Industry Terms: Not Available to Industry
Depositor comments: Please visit https://doi.org/10.1101/2024.10.14.618141 for bioRxiv preprint.
How to cite: pLIB-FLAG(N)-CDK12 was a gift from Jesper Svejstrup (Addgene plasmid # 231716 ; http://n2t.net/addgene:231716 ; RRID:Addgene_231716)
