[The description below was written by a language model from this plasmid's Addgene catalogue record and pLannotate feature annotations shown in this document.]
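Description:
pLIB-FLAG(N)-CDK12 is a baculovirus transfer plasmid built on the pLIB backbone for producing human CDK12 in insect cells. In E. coli it is maintained as a high-copy plasmid through a ColE1/pUC-type origin and selected with ampicillin via the β-lactamase gene. An f1 origin is also present, and the feature table additionally picks up small lacZα, R6K γ ori and bom fragments that appear to be backbone remnants.

The expression cassette lies between the Tn7L and Tn7R mini-Tn7 ends, together with a gentamicin acetyltransferase marker driven by the Pc integron promoter. This is the standard arrangement for Tn7-mediated transposition of cassette and marker into a bacmid, from which recombinant baculovirus is generated. Within the transposable segment, the very late baculoviral polyhedrin promoter drives an open reading frame that begins with a FLAG epitope, followed by an HRV 3C (PreScission) protease cleavage site and then the CDK12 coding sequence of roughly 4.5 kb. Transcripts are terminated by an SV40 polyadenylation signal. The N-terminal FLAG tag permits affinity capture and detection, and the 3C site allows the tag to be removed afterwards. A loxP site sits just upstream of the promoter; in this vector family such sites can be used for Cre-mediated fusion with other plasmids, although the record does not describe that use here.

CDK12 is a cyclin-dependent kinase that phosphorylates the C-terminal domain of the large subunit of RNA polymerase II and regulates transcript elongation. The insert was introduced by Gibson cloning. The stated purpose is protein expression in insect cells, and the associated study addresses CDK12/13 kinase activation and CTD phosphorylation.
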