Features (pLannotate 1.2.2; 20 found; start..end, strand, type, name):
    139..243     -  promoter       AmpR promoter: bla
    269..723     -  rep_origin     f1 ori (sequence partly withheld): f1 bacteriophage origin of replication; arrow indicates direction of (+) strand synthesis
    728..744     -  CDS            lacZα (fragment): LacZα fragment of β-galactosidase; lacZ fragment
    907..1072    +  mobile_element Tn7L: mini-Tn7 element (left end of the Tn7 transposon) Tn7
   1104..1153    -  CDS            SET1 (fragment): solubility-enhancement tag derived from T7 phage gene 10B
   1182..1316    -  polyA_signal   SV40 poly(A) signal: SV40 polyadenylation signal
   1339..1422    -  CDS            large T antigen (fragment): large T antigen from SV40 (simian virus 40)
   1449..5918    -  CDS            CDK12: CDK12_HUMAN - Also known as CRK7, CRKRS, KIAA0904. Experimental evidence at protein level: Swiss-Prot protein existence level 1. Cyclin-dependent kinase that phosphorylates the C-terminal domain (CTD) of the large subunit of RNA polymerase II (POLR2A), thereby acting as a key regulator of transcription elongation. Regulates the expression of genes involved in DNA repair and is required for the maintenance of genomic stability. Preferentially phosphorylates 'Ser-5' in CTD repeats that are already phosphorylated at 'Ser-7', but can also phosphorylate 'Ser-2'. Required for RNA splicing, possibly
   5919..5942    -  CDS            HRV 3C site: recognition and cleavage site for human rhinovirus 3C and PreScission proteases
   5949..5969    -  CDS            FLAG (fragment): FLAG® epitope tag, followed by an enterokinase cleavage site
   6018..6109    -  promoter       polyhedrin promoter: polh from Autographa californica; promoter for the baculovirus polyhedrin gene
   6157..6190    -  protein_bind   loxP: Cre-mediated recombination occurs in the 8-bp core sequence (GCATACAT). Cre recombinase
   6219..6246    +  rep_origin     R6K γ ori (fragment): γ replication origin from E. coli plasmid R6K; requires the R6K initiator protein pi for replication
   6246..6608    +  CDS            YPR2_ECOLX (fragment): Protein predicted: Swiss-Prot protein existence level 4. From Escherichia coli.
   6586..6614    +  promoter       Pc promoter: intI1 (promoter lies within the coding sequence); class 1 integron promoter
   6803..7336    +  CDS            GmR: gentamycin acetyltransferase; aacC1; confers resistance to gentamycin
   7403..7627    +  mobile_element Tn7R: mini-Tn7 element (right end of the Tn7 transposon) Tn7
   7695..7746    +  misc_feature   bom (fragment): basis of mobility region from pBR322
   7932..8520    -  rep_origin     ori: high-copy-number ColE1/pMB1/pBR322/pUC origin of replication
   8691..138     -  CDS            AmpR (across the origin): β-lactamase; bla; confers resistance to ampicillin, carbenicillin, and related antibiotics
>Addgene plasmid #231716 | pLIB-FLAG(N)-CDK12 | addgene full sequence | sequence record 463311 | Addgene NGS Result
TTCGATGTAACCCACTCGTGCACCCAACTGATCTTCAGCATCTTTTACTTTCACCAGCGTTTCTGGGTGA
GCAAAAACAGGAAGGCAAAATGCCGCAAAAAAGGGAATAAGGGCGACACGGAAATGTTGAATACTCATAC
TCTTCCTTTTTCAATATTATTGAAGCATTTATCAGGGTTATTGTCTCATGAGCGGATACATATTTGAATG
TATTTAGAAAAATAAACAAATAGGGGTTCCGCGCACATTTCCCCGAAAAGTGCCACCTAAATTGTAAGCG
TTAATATTTTGTTAAAATTCGCGTTAAATTTTTGTTAAATCAGCTCATTTTTTAACCAATAGGCCGAAAT
CGGCAAAATCCCTTATAAATCAAAAGAATAGACCGAGATAGGGT
[37 nt withheld, positions 395-431]
AAGAACGTGGACTCCAACGTCAAAGG
[49 nt withheld, positions 458-506]
T
[91 nt withheld, positions 508-598]
G
[124 nt withheld, positions 600-723]
CCCATTCGCCATTCAGGCTGCAAATAAGCGTTGATATTCAGTCAATTACAAACATTAATAACGAAGAGAT
GACAGAAAAATTTTCATTCTGTGACAGAGAAAAAGTAGCCGAAGATGACGGTTTGTCACATGGAGTTGGC
AGGATGTTTGATTAAAAACATAACAGGAAGAAAAATGCCCCGCTGTGGGCGGACAAAATAGTTGGGAACT
GGGAGGGGTGGAAATGGAGTTTTTAAGGATTATTTAGGGAAGAGTGACAAAATAGATGGGAACTGGGTGT
AGCGTCGTAAGCTAATACGAAAATTAAAAATGACAAAATAGTTTGGAACTAGATTTCACTTATCTGGTTC
GGATCTCCTAGGGGTTATGATAGTTATTGCTCAGCGGTGGCAGCAGCCAACTCAGCTTCCTTTCGGGCTT
TGTTAGCAGCCGGATCTTCTAGGCTCAAGCAGTGATCAGATCCAGACATGATAAGATACATTGATGAGTT
TGGACAAACCACAACTAGAATGCAGTGAAAAAAATGCTTTATTTGTGAAATTTGTGATGCTATTGCTTTA
TTTGTAACCATTATAAGCTGCAATAAACAAGTTAACAACAACAATTGCATTCATTTTATGTTTCAGGTTC
AGGGGGAGGTGTGGGAGGTTTTTTAAAGCAAGTAAAACCTCTACAAATGTGGTATGGCTGATTATGATCC
TCTAGTACTTCTCGACAAGCTTTTAGTAAGGAACTCCTCTCCCTCTTCCCCCTCTTGGTGGGACTCTTGT
AGGCCCCCGATAGAGTTTTCCATAAGCAGAAGACTGAGTTGGGCCCCCCCAGTGAAGGCCTGCTCCTGAG
CTGCTGGCCCCAGTGGTTCCTGGCCCCAGCTCCCCATAGTTTTGCAATTTGGTCTCTGCATGTACCACAG
AATTGCTGCTTCCCTCAGCCTTCAGGAATGGTTGCCCGACCACCGGGTGTAACGCTAAGGGGACCCTGGC
AAAACGGAGGTCCTGGTCCCCTGGAAACTGCACTGACCCTGTGCCCTGGTAACTGCTGGACTCCCCAAGG
TGGCTCAGAGAGCCTGAGAAGGTCCTGTTCTTCACCAGGGTCTGGACCAAGGATTCTGTCAAGGCTGGAC
CAGAGTTTCGTTCATCAGTGTCAATGGCACTGAACCCTGTTTCAGGCCCATCAGTGTTTCCATAAGTCCT
GTTTGGACGGGGTCGGGTGGAGTACTCCATTGGTCTCAAGGCCTGGTGCTCATGTGGCAGGTGGCCAGGA
GGCTCTGCTTCAGGCTGGGATAAAAGTTGCAGCAAGGCGGCTGTCACGGCTGGGTTCAACTCCTGGGGGG
CGCTGGAAAGATCGCCTTCAACCAGAGGGGGTGGAGGTGGCGGCGGTGGAGGTCCGGGGGGCTCAGGGGG
CCTCTTCTCTGGTGGAAGAATGTGAGGAGGACATGCTGCTGCCTCCTCCTGTGGCATTGTGGGAGTTCTT
CGGGGCCCCTGTGGCCCACTGTTCTTGTCACTGTTGTTTTCCTCCAGACTGCCTGCTGGCTCTTGGGTTT
TCATCAGCTGACTCAAGAGAACTGCCAATATATTCTGCATGTCAGCTGGTGTGCTTGAAGCTTCAAGGGT
CGTCTGTTCTGCTGAAGGCAGGATCACTGGGGCAGAGGGTGCTTCCTTCAAAGACTCCTCTGGGGCCATG
GTCTCTGAGTCCTGCTGCTGGGAAGTAGCTTCCGTCAGGGCACTGATGGATTGGTTCAGGGCTTCCAGCT
GCTGCTGCATCTCTGGGTTGGAGTGGATGTTAAGCAGCTGTGCCATTTGAGGGATGCTCAGGTCGGTTTG
GCTCTGCAGCAGGTTTAATAACACTGCCAATTCACTTTGATTCAGCTGTTGTGTGATGTCAGCAAGGCCT
ATTGCATCCCCAGCCCCAGACTCCACCTTGCCAGGAGCAGGCTGAGGTGGTGCTGGGCTGCTGTTCTTCA
CAGGCTCAGTACTTGTCCCTGAGGTAGTTTCTTTTCGAGAAGTTTTGGATGGAGGTGGCTCTTCGACTAC
AACACCACTTTGTCGCTGACGTCGCCGTTTCTTACTCCACAACTCATGGCAATCCTGCCAGTGGGGGAGG
TCTGGAGGAGCCATTTTGCTGAGTTCGACATCTTTAAGGAAGTCGCTCTGTAGGGTCTGTTCAGCTGTGC
ACCGCTTACTAGGATCTAGTGTCAGCATGTGGTCCAATAAATCAAGTGCTGCAGAAGGAATGAAAGAGAA
TTCTTCTCGTAGACGCCTTCGATATTGCTTCTTCGGTTTCATGGTGTTGAAGTAGGGCAGTTTGATAACA
TCAGGCCACACAGCTGGACAAGGGCTACCACAAAGTCGGCTGATCAGTTCTAGCTGAGCCAGTTCCAGAT
TGGCTTGAAAAATAGGCTTCTTTGTGAATAGTTCCCCAAGAATACATCCACAGCTCCAAACATCTATGGC
TGGTGTGTAACGTTCCTCTCCTAGCAGTAGTTCTGGAGGTCGGTACCACAAAGTAATGACTTTGTTTGTG
TAAGGGCGACTCTCTTCAGAGTTATAGAGCCGAGCAAGTCCAAAATCTGCTAGTTTGATTTGCCCACTGT
TATTCAGCAAAATGTTAGAACACTTAATATCCCGATGCAGGAAATTCTTTTTGTGACAGTATTCCAATCC
TTCCATTAGCTGTTTCATGAACGACTTGATATGGTCCTCAGAAAAGTGCACCAAACCAGATTCTAGCAGT
CCCATTAAGTCATGGTCCATATACTCAAATACAAGGTAAAAGGCACCTTTGTCCTTCTTGAAATCCAGTG
CATCTTGTTTATCTGTGACAATTTCCTTCATGTTAACAACACTTCGGTGGATTAACTGACGAAGGATTTT
GATTTCACGAATGGCTGTGATTGGGAAGCCCTCTTTCTCATTGTCTAGTCTCACCTTCTTCAGAGCCACT
AGTTCTCCTGTGTCTTTGTCCTTGGCTTTATATACTTGGCCATAGGTTCCTTCTCCAATAATCCCAATAA
TGTCAAACTTGTCCACACAGCGTTTCCCCCAGTCGCTTTCTGTTTGTCTTCTTTCTCCATAACGAGGACA
ACAAATTTTTGGTCTCTTTTTATATGGTTGCTGAGGTGGTGTGATTGCCTTTGGTTCTGGAGAGTCTGGG
GGAGACAGATCTCCACCAGGGAGCTCTGGAGGGAGAGGAAGGTCTGTGAGTAAGTGACGTGTCCTCTGTT
CCTTCTCTTTCTTCACAGGTTTTGAAGGAAGAGTTTCTTTTGGACTATCCATGTCATCATCTCCAGGTAA
TAAGGGTGGGAGGGGCAAAGGAGGCAACGTTGAAGTTTTCAGGTGTGGAATAGCAGCTGTTACAGATACT
TGAGTCTTCACAGAAACCTGTACAGGGGGCTGAGAATTTGCCTGAGAGGACACAGCAGATGTCTTTGAGT
GAGTAGAAGGGGGCAAAGTTGAAGTACTGGAAGCAGGAACCTGACTAAATGCTGGCTGAGAAGGAGGCAG
AGGTGGTTGCTGTGGAAGAGCTGGTATTGGAGGCAAAGGTGGCAAAGGGGGTGTCTGAGGTGGAGGGGTA
GTAGTTGGTAGAGGGGGTGGGGGAGAAGCAATTGTGGGAAGAGGTGGAGGGGTCTCCTTTTCTGATGTTT
CTGTCTCCTTTGGAGTAACAATCTCCTCTTTCAGTGCTATGGGTTTAGAGTCTCTTGTTCCCTGTGCTTT
CAAATCTTTAACAAGATGCTTCTCGGAGTTCTCATCCAACTTTACTTTCCCTGTATCTGAAGAATTTTTT
ACCTCTGTGTTTAGATGTGTTACATTCACCAGTTCAGTATCTGGGGCAGATTTTTCCAATTTTACACTTC
TGGGTAACTTTTTAGACTCCAAACCTGAATCCTTAGCCTCTACTGAACTGTTCTCTTTTCTAGGCAAAAA
TACAGGTGAACCCTTGGACTCCTTTCCATCCATCTTTGCTGCAGCAGCAGCAGCTGCTCTTTCCTTCTTT
TTCCTACTGAGTTCAGCTCCCAGACTGGAATTAAGTGGAAGCCTGACAGGTGAGATACTGGAATGACGAC
TGCGTGAACTGGATCTCTTCTTTTTACTATGAGAAGATGAATGTCTTGAATATGCAGGACTTCTACTTCT
GGACTTCATGGATTTCCTACTGGGGAGTGGACTCCGACTCAGAGACCGCTTGCTCAGGAAAGGGCTGCTG
GACCGCCTTCGACCATAGGGACTGGGCGATCGCCCGCTGTAAGAGCCACTTCTTTCGTAGCTGGACGACC
GTCTCCTGCTATAGGGACTGACAGATCTCTGTCGCCTACTGTAGGGGCTCGGTGACCGGGTGCTGGACTG
GTAGGCCGAAGGCTCCTTGTAAGGGGGACTGACCGACTGCCTTCTCGAGGTACTTCCAGGACTTTTCTTG
TAGGAGTCATAATTGCTCGAGGTATGAGATCGTGAGGGACTAAGGTCATAATCTTGGCCATAAGAAGCTC
CCGAGGGGCTATCATCTTGTTTGGAGCTGTCAGACCACTTCCTGTGGGGGCTCCTGGATCTCCGTTTTGG
GCTGTCCACTGTTTTGTAACTTTTGGGTGTTTCCCTTTTTCGATGACTTTTACTCCGGTCTTTGTGCCCA
GACTTCAGCTCCCGTTCTTTCCTGGTCTTCTCCTTGTGGAGCTTGGATGACCTGGATTCCTTGCTGCTGC
TTTTGGCTACCTGCGCCTTCCCATAGTCATCAGTCTCCTCATTCGAACGCTTTGAACTTCCCGATATCCG
GTCCTTCATCGATCCCGACTTGCTGGAGACTTCTTGGCTTTTTTCTTTTTCGGTCTGTTTAGCTTTTAGT
AAGTCCCGGGAACGCCTGTGCTGGTGGTGACGATGTTTGTGCAGGCGGTCGCTCCGATCTGATCCACGAC
GTTCGTCGTTCTCCCTTCGGTCTAGTTTGAAGGCCATGTCATCGGAGAAGGTGTCGGAATCAGAGCTGAT
ATCATCATACTCCACCAAAGGTTTGATAACTGTGCCCAGGGATGCTGCTTCGGGGGTCACCAACCCCATG
TCTTTGGAGTGTTTGGACTTATGCCGCTTGTGCTTCGATACCAAGCGGTGACGCTCTCTGCTGTTAGAGC
TGCCGCCTCCCGATGACGGCTGCAAAGTTCCAGAAGCTCCTCCACTCCCGTCCTTCTTGCCCCCATGTCT
CTCTGAATTGGGCATGGGTCCCTGAAAGAGGACTTCAAGATCGAGCTTGTCATCGTCGTCCTTGTAGTCC
ATGGATCCGCGCCCGATGGTGGGACGGTATGAATAATCCGGAATATTTATAGGTTTTTTTATTACAAAAC
TGTTACGAAAACAGTAAAATACTTATTTATTTGCGAGATGGTTATCATTTTAATTATCTCCATGATCTAT
TAATATTCCGGAGTAGGTCGCGAATCGATACTAGTAAAACCAGATAACTTCGTATAATGTATGCTATACG
AAGTTATGGTACCGCGGCCGCGTAGAGGATCTGTTGATCAGCAGTTCAACCTGTTGATAGTACAAACAAA
GCTGTAGCCAACCACTAGAACTATAGCTAGAGTCCTGGGCGAACAAACGATGCTCGCCTTCCAGAAAACC
GAGGATGCGAACCACTTCATCCGGGGTCAGCACCACCGGCAAGCGCCGCGACGGCCGAGGTCTACCGATC
TCCTGAAGCAAGGGCAGATCCGTGCACAGCACCTTGCCGTAGAAGAACAGCAAGGCCGCCAATGCCTGAC
GATGCGTGGAGACCGAAACCTTGCGCTCGTTCGCCAGCCAGGACAGAAATGCCTCGACTTCGCTGCTGCC
CAAGGTTGCCGGGTGACGCACACCGTGGAAACGGATGAAGGCACAAACCCAGTTGACATAAGCCTGTTCG
GTTCGTAAACTGTAATGCAAGTAGCGTATGCGCTCACGCAACTGGTCCAGAACCTTGACCGAACGCAGCG
GTGGTAACGGCGCAGTGGCGGTTTTCATGGCTTGTTATGACTGTTTTTTTGTACAGTCTATGCCTCGGGC
ATCCAAGCAGCAAGCGCGTTACGCCGTGGGTCGATGTTTGATGTTATGGAGCAGCAACGATGTTACGCAG
CAGCAACGATGTTACGCAGCAGGGCAGTCGCCCTAAAACAAAGTTAGGTGGCTCAAGTATGGGCATCATT
CGCACATGTAGGCTCGGCCCTGACCAAGTCAAATCCATGCGGGCTGCTCTTGATCTTTTCGGTCGTGAGT
TCGGAGACGTAGCCACCTACTCCCAACATCAGCCGGACTCCGATTACCTCGGGAACTTGCTCCGTAGTAA
GACATTCATCGCGCTTGCTGCCTTCGACCAAGAAGCGGTTGTTGGCGCTCTCGCGGCTTACGTTCTGCCC
AAGTTTGAGCAGCCGCGTAGTGAGATCTATATCTATGATCTCGCAGTCTCCGGCGAGCACCGGAGGCAGG
GCATTGCCACCGCGCTCATCAATCTCCTCAAGCATGAGGCCAACGCGCTTGGTGCTTATGTGATCTACGT
GCAAGCAGATTACGGTGACGATCCCGCAGTGGCTCTCTATACAAAGTTGGGCATACGGGAAGAAGTGATG
CACTTTGATATCGACCCAAGTACCGCCACCTAACAATTCGTTCAAGCCGAGATCGGCTTCCCGGCCGCGG
AGTTGTTCGGTAAATTGTCACAACGCCGCGAATATAGTCTTTACCATGCCCTTGGCCACGCCCCTCTTTA
ATACGACGGGCAATTTGCACTTCAGAAAATGAAGAGTTTGCTTTAGCCATAACAAAAGTCCAGTATGCTT
TTTCACAGCATAACTGGACTGATTTCAGTTTACAACTATTCTGTCTAGTTTAAGACTTTATTGTCATAGT
TTAGATCTATTTTGTTCAGTTTAAGACTTTATTGTCCGCCCACACCCGCTTACGCAGGGCATCCATTTAT
TACTCAACCGTAACCGATTTTGCCAGGTTACGCGGCTGGTCTATGCGGTGTGAAATACCGCACAGATGCG
TAAGGAGAAAATACCGCATCAGGCGCTCTTCCGCTTCCTCGCTCACTGACTCGCTGCGCTCGGTCGTTCG
GCTGCGGCGAGCGGTATCAGCTCACTCAAAGGCGGTAATACGGTTATCCACAGAATCAGGGGATAACGCA
GGAAAGAACATGTGAGCAAAAGGCCAGCAAAAGGCCAGGAACCGTAAAAAGGCCGCGTTGCTGGCGTTTT
TCCATAGGCTCCGCCCCCCTGACGAGCATCACAAAAATCGACGCTCAAGTCAGAGGTGGCGAAACCCGAC
AGGACTATAAAGATACCAGGCGTTTCCCCCTGGAAGCTCCCTCGTGCGCTCTCCTGTTCCGACCCTGCCG
CTTACCGGATACCTGTCCGCCTTTCTCCCTTCGGGAAGCGTGGCGCTTTCTCATAGCTCACGCTGTAGGT
ATCTCAGTTCGGTGTAGGTCGTTCGCTCCAAGCTGGGCTGTGTGCACGAACCCCCCGTTCAGCCCGACCG
CTGCGCCTTATCCGGTAACTATCGTCTTGAGTCCAACCCGGTAAGACACGACTTATCGCCACTGGCAGCA
GCCACTGGTAACAGGATTAGCAGAGCGAGGTATGTAGGCGGTGCTACAGAGTTCTTGAAGTGGTGGCCTA
ACTACGGCTACACTAGAAGAATAGTATTTGGTATCTGCGCTCTGCTGAAGCCAGTTACCTTCGGAAAAAG
AGTTGGTAGCTCTTGATCCGGCAAACAAACCACCGCTGGTAGCGGTGGTTTTTTTGTTTGCAAGCAGCAG
ATTACGCGCAGAAAAAAAGGATCTCAAGAAGATCCTTTGATCTTTTCTACGGGGTCTGACGCTCAGTGGA
ACGAAAACTCACGTTAAGGGATTTTGGTCATGAGATTATCAAAAAGGATCTTCACCTAGATCCTTTTAAA
TTAAAAATGAAGTTTTAAATCAATCTAAAGTATATATGAGTAAACTTGGTCTGACAGTTACCAATGCTTA
ATCAGTGAGGCACCTATCTCAGCGATCTGTCTATTTCGTTCATCCATAGTTGCCTGACTCCCCGTCGTGT
AGATAACTACGATACGGGAGGGCTTACCATCTGGCCCCAGTGCTGCAATGATACCGCGAGACCCACGCTC
ACCGGCTCCAGATTTATCAGCAATAAACCAGCCAGCCGGAAGGGCCGAGCGCAGAAGTGGTCCTGCAACT
TTATCCGCCTCCATCCAGTCTATTAATTGTTGCCGGGAAGCTAGAGTAAGTAGTTCGCCAGTTAATAGTT
TGCGCAACGTTGTTGCCATTGCTACAGGCATCGTGGTGTCACGCTCGTCGTTTGGTATGGCTTCATTCAG
CTCCGGTTCCCAACGATCAAGGCGAGTTACATGATCCCCCATGTTGTGCAAAAAAGCGGTTAGCTCCTTC
GGTCCTCCGATCGTTGTCAGAAGTAAGTTGGCCGCAGTGTTATCACTCATGGTTATGGCAGCACTGCATA
ATTCTCTTACTGTCATGCCATCCGTAAGATGCTTTTCTGTGACTGGTGAGTACTCAACCAAGTCATTCTG
AGAATAGTGTATGCGGCGACCGAGTTGCTCTTGCCCGGCGTCAATACGGGATAATACCGCGCCACATAGC
AGAACTTTAAAAGTGCTCATCATTGGAAAACGTTCTTCGGGGCGAAAACTCTCAAGGATCTTACCGCTGT
TGAGATCCAG
